Addgene plasmid #44573: pLPC-Myc-TRFcT
Depositing lab: Eros Lazzerini Denchi. Depositing organization: Scripps California (The Scripps Research Institute). Publication: A two-step mechanism for TRF2-mediated chromosome-end protection. Okamoto K, Bartocci C, Ouzounov I, Diedrich JK, Yates Iii JR, Denchi EL. Nature. 2013 Feb 6. doi: 10.1038/nature11873. PubMed 23389450.
Backbone
  Vector backbone: pLPC
  Total vector size (bp): 7051
  Vector type: Mammalian Expression, Retroviral
  Selectable markers: Puromycin
Growth in bacteria
  Bacterial resistance: Ampicillin, 100 μg/mL
  Growth temperature: 37°C
  Growth strain: DH5alpha
  Copy number: Unknown
Gene/Insert
  Gene/Insert name: chimeric TRF
  Species: H. sapiens (human)
  Insert size (bp): 1515
  Mutation: TRF2 where TRFH domain (aa42-241) has been replaced by that of TRF1 (aa58-262); A434 deleted
  GenBank ID: NP_005643.1 for TRF2 NP_059523.2 for TRF1
  Entrez Gene: TERF2 (a.k.a. TRBF2, TRF2); TERF1 (a.k.a. PIN2, TRBF1, TRF, TRF1, hTRF1-AS, t-TRF1)
  Tag / fusion protein: Myc (N terminal on insert)
  Cloning method: Restriction Enzyme; 5′ cloning site BamHI (not destroyed); 3′ cloning site EcoRI (not destroyed)
  Sequencing primers: 5′ pLPC-5; 3′ pLPC-3
Terms and licenses: Academic/Nonprofit Terms; Industry Terms: Not Available to Industry
Depositor comments: TRF2 construct in which the TRFH domain of TRF2 (aa42-241 when compared to NP_005643.1) was replaced with TRFH domain of TRF1 (aa58-262 when compared to NP_059523.2). According to the depositing laboratory, the deletion of A434 does not affect TRF2 function.
How to cite: pLPC-Myc-TRFcT was a gift from Eros Lazzerini Denchi (Addgene plasmid # 44573 ; http://n2t.net/addgene:44573 ; RRID:Addgene_44573)
