[The description below was written by a language model from this plasmid's Addgene catalogue record.]
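Description:
pLPC-Myc-TRFcT is a retroviral mammalian expression plasmid built on the pLPC backbone, with a recorded total size of about 7.05 kb. It is propagated in E. coli under ampicillin selection, and it carries a puromycin marker so that transduced or transfected mammalian cells can be selected. As a retroviral vector it is meant to be packaged into viral particles for stable delivery of the insert into target cells. No feature table accompanies the record, so the promoter driving the insert, the origin of replication and the arrangement of the viral elements are not stated.

The payload is a roughly 1.5 kb human chimeric telomere-binding protein, cloned between BamHI and EcoRI sites that both remain intact, with a Myc epitope tag at the N terminus for detection or immunoprecipitation. The coding sequence is essentially TRF2 (TERF2) in which the TRFH domain, residues 42–241, has been exchanged for the corresponding TRFH domain of TRF1 (TERF1), residues 58–262. The TRFH domain is the homodimerisation and protein-docking module of these shelterin components, so the swap retains the remaining TRF2 regions while giving the protein TRF1-type TRFH properties. The insert also lacks alanine 434, a deletion the depositor reports does not affect TRF2 function.

The construct comes from work dissecting how TRF2 protects chromosome ends. It fits domain-swap experiments that ask which TRF2 functions depend specifically on its own TRFH domain, for example by stably expressing the chimera in cells and assessing telomere protection.
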