>Addgene plasmid #44573 | pLPC-Myc-TRFcT | depositor partial sequence | sequence record 60950 | Insert sequence
ATGGCGGGAGGAGGCGGGAGTAGCGACGGCAGCGGGCGGGCAGCTGGCAGGCGGGCGTCCCGCAGTAGCG
GGCGGGCCCGGCGGGGGCGCCACGAGCCGGGGCTGGGGGGCCCGGCGGAGCGCGAGGAGGAGGAGGAGGA
CGCGGGCCTGGTGGCCGAGGCCGAGGCCGTGGCTGCCGGCTGGATGCTCGATTTCCTCTGCCTCTCTCTT
TGCCGAGCTTTCCGCGACGGCCGCTCCGAGGACTTCCGCAGGACCCGCAACAGCGCAGAGGCTATTATTC
ATGGACTATCCAGTCTAACAGCTTGCCAGTTGAGAACGATATACATATGTCAGTTTTTGACAAGAATTGC
AGCAGGAAAAACCCTTGATGCACAGTTTGAAAATGATGAACGAATTACACCCTTGGAATCAGCCCTGATG
ATTTGGGGTTCAATTGAAAAGGAACATGACAAACTTCATGAAGAAATACAGAATTTAATTAAAATTCAGG
CTATAGCTGTTTGTATGGAAAATGGCAACTTTAAAGAAGCAGAAGAAGTCTTTGAAAGAATATTTGGTGA
TCCAAATTCTCATATGCCTTTCAAAAGCAAATTGCTTATGATAATCTCTCAGAAAGATACATTTCATTCC
TTTTTTCAACACTTCAGCTACAACCACATGATGGAGAAAATTAAGAGTTATGTGAATTATGTGCTAAGTG
AAAAATCATCAACCTTTCTAATGAAGGCAGCGGCAAAAGCTTTAAAATCTGAGTCCGCTGCCTCAAGTAC
AGGGAAGGAAGATAAACAGCCAGCACCAGGGCCTGTGGAAAAGCCACCCAGAGAACCCGCAAGGCAGCTA
CGGAATCCTCCAACCACCATTGGAATGATGACTCTGAAAGCAGCTTTCAAGACTCTGTCTGGTGCACAGG
ATTCTGAGGCAGCCTTTGCAAAACTGGACCAGAAGGATCTGGTTCTTCCTACTCAAGCTCTCCCAGCATC
ACCAGCCCTCAAAAACAAGAGACCCAGAAAAGATGAAAACGAAAGTTCAGCCCCGGCTGACGGTGAGGGT
GGCTCGGAACTGCAGCCCAAGAACAAGCGCATGACAATAAGCAGATTGGTCTTGGAGGAGGACAGCCAGA
GTACTGAGCCCAGCGCAGGCCTCAACTCCTCCCAGGAGGCCGCTTCAGCGCCACCATCCAAGCCCACCGT
TCTCAACCAACCCCTCCCTGGAGAGAAGAATCCCAAAGTACCCAAAGGCAAGTGGAACAGCTCTAATGGG
GTTGAAGAAAAGGAGACTTGGGTGGAAGAGGATGAACTGTTTCAAGTTCAGGCAGCACCAGATGAAGACA
GTACAACCAATATAACA
[165 nt withheld, positions 1348-1512]
TGA
