>Addgene plasmid #44573 | pLPC-Myc-TRFcT | addgene partial sequence | sequence record 62890 | CMV-F 5'-CGCAAATGGGCGGTAGGCGTG-3'
AGCAGAGCTCTCTGGCTAACTAGAGAACCCACTGCTTACTGGCTTATCGAAATTAATACGACTCACTATA
GGGAGACCCAAGCTTGGTACCGAGCTCGGATCAGCCACCATGGAACAAAAGTTGATTTCTGAAGAAGATT
TGTTAAGAAAGAGAGGATCCGCGGGAGGAGGCGGGAGTAGCGACGGCAGCGGGCGGGCAGCTGGCAGGCG
GGCGTCCCGCAGTAGCGGGCGGGCCCGGCGGGGGCGCCACGAGCCGGGGCTGGGGGGCCCGGCGGAGCGC
GAGGAGGAGGAGGAGGACGCGGGCCTGGTGGCCGAGGCCGAGGCCGTGGCTGCCGGCTGGATGCTCGATT
TCCTCTGCCTCTCTCTTTGCCGAGCTTTCCGCGACGGCCGCTCCGAGGACTTCCGCAGGACCCGCAACAG
CGCAGAGGCTATTATTCATGGACTATCCAGTCTAACAGCTTGCCAGTTGAGAACGATATACATATGTCAG
TTTTTGACAAGAATTGCAGCAGGAAAAACCCTTGATGCACAGTTTGAAAATGATGAACGAATTACACCCT
TGGAATCAGCCCTGATGATTTGGGGTTCAATTGAAAAGGAACATGACAAACTTCATGAAGAAATACAGAA
TTTAATTAAAATTCAGGCTATAGCTGTTTGTATGGAAAATGGCAACTTTAAAGAAGCAGAAGAAGTCTTT
GAAAGAATATTTGGTGATCCAAATTCTCATATGCCTTTCAAAAGCAAATTGCTTATGATAATCTCTCAGA
AAGATACATTTCATTCCTTTTTTCAACACTTCAGCTACAACCACATGATGGAGAAAATTAAGAGTTATGT
GAATTATGTGCTAAGTGAAAAATCATCAACCTTTCTAATGAAGGCAGCGGCAAAAGCTTTAAAATCTGAG
TCCGCTGCCTCAAGTACAGGGAAGGAAGATAAACAGCCAGCACCAGGGCCTGTGGAAAAGCC
