>Addgene plasmid #44573 | pLPC-Myc-TRFcT | addgene partial sequence | sequence record 64574 | pLPC-3 5'-CTTGCCAAACCTACAGGT-3'
GGAGACTAAATAAAATCTTTTATTTTATCGGCCCTCTAGATGCATGCTCGAGCGGCCGCCAGTGTGATGG
ATATCTGCAGAATTCTCA
[165 nt withheld, positions 89-253]
TGTTATATTGGTTGTACTGTCTTCATCTGGTGCCTGAACTTGAAACAGTTCATCCTCTTCCACCCAAGTC
TCCTTTTCTTCAACCCCATTAGAGCTGTTCCACTTGCCTTTGGGTACTTTGGGATTCTTCTCTCCAGGGA
GGGGTTGGTTGAGAACGGTGGGCTTGGATGGTGGCGCTGAAGCGGCCTCCTGGGAGGAGTTGAGGCCTGC
GCTGGGCTCAGTACTCTGGCTGTCCTCCTCCAAGACCAATCTGCTTATTGTCATGCGCTTGTTCTTGGGC
TGCAGTTCCGAGCCACCCTCACCGTCAGCCGGGGCTGAACTTTCGTTTTCATCTTTTCTGGGTCTCTTGT
TTTTGAGGGCTGGTGATGCTGGGAGAGCTTGAGTAGGAAGAACCAGATCCTTCTGGTCCAGTTTTGCAAA
GGCTGCCTCAGAATCCTGTGCACCAGACAGAGTCTTGAAAGCTGCTTTCAGAGTCATCATTCCAATGGTG
GTTGGAGGATTCCGTAGCTGCCTTGCGGGTTCTCTGGGTGGCTTTTCCACAGGCCCTGGTGCTGGCTGTT
TATCTTCCTTCCCTGTACTTGAGGCAGCGGACTCAGATTT
